Addgene plasmid #116032: pVL12 - tAt4g24550
Purpose: entry vector for GreenGate cloning method, terminator
Depositing lab: Thomas Greb. Depositing organization: Universitaet Heidelberg. Publication: A Comprehensive Toolkit for Inducible, Cell Type-Specific Gene Expression in Arabidopsis. Schurholz AK, Lopez-Salmeron V, Li Z, Forner J, Wenzl C, Gaillochet C, Augustin S, Vilches-Barro A, Fuchs M, Gebert M, Lohmann JU, Greb T, Wolf S. Plant Physiol. 2018 Jul 19. pii: pp.18.00463. doi: 10.1104/pp.18.00463. PubMed 30026289.
Backbone
  Vector backbone: E000
  Vector type: Unspecified
Growth in bacteria
  Bacterial resistance: Ampicillin, 100 μg/mL
  Growth temperature: 37°C
  Growth strain: DH5alpha
  Copy number: High Copy
Gene/Insert
  Gene/Insert name: tAt4g24550
  Species: A. thaliana (mustard weed)
  Insert size (bp): 306
  Cloning method: Restriction Enzyme; 5′ cloning site Unknown (unknown if destroyed); 3′ cloning site Unknown (unknown if destroyed)
Terms and licenses: Academic/Nonprofit Terms; Industry Terms: Not Available to Industry
How to cite: pVL12 - tAt4g24550 was a gift from Thomas Greb (Addgene plasmid # 116032 ; http://n2t.net/addgene:116032 ; RRID:Addgene_116032)
