[The description below was written by a language model from this plasmid's Addgene catalogue record and pLannotate feature annotations shown in this document.]
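Description:
pVL12 - tAt4g24550 is a small (about 3 kb) GreenGate entry vector that carries a plant terminator module. Its backbone is recorded as E000, and the vector type is otherwise unspecified. It is maintained in E. coli as a high-copy plasmid through a ColE1/pUC-type origin of replication and is selected with ampicillin via the β-lactamase gene and its native promoter. The remaining annotated features are typical leftovers of a general cloning backbone: a lac promoter/operator with a CAP binding site, fragments of lacZα and lacI, partial bom and rop sequences, and SP6 and T7 phage promoters. The two phage promoters sit on either side of an unannotated region spanning the sequence origin, which is presumably where the insert lies.

The payload is a 306 bp fragment from Arabidopsis thaliana named tAt4g24550, that is, the terminator region of the At4g24550 locus. The automated feature table does not annotate the insert, so its exact position and flanking sequences are not documented, and the cloning sites are listed as unknown. GreenGate is a Golden Gate-style system in which promoters, tags, coding sequences, terminators and resistance cassettes are kept in separate entry vectors. A type IIS restriction enzyme releases each module with position-specific overhangs, and the modules are ligated in a fixed order into a plant transformation destination vector. This plasmid supplies the terminator module, providing transcription termination and polyadenylation signals downstream of a chosen coding sequence. It has no plant selection marker or expression function of its own. It was deposited as part of a toolkit for inducible, cell type-specific gene expression in Arabidopsis.
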