Features (pLannotate 1.2.2; 12 found; start..end, strand, type, name):
    332..350     -  promoter       T7 promoter: promoter for bacteriophage T7 RNA polymerase
    352..504     +  CDS            lacZα (fragment): LacZα fragment of β-galactosidase; lacZ fragment
    510..609     -  misc_feature   bom (fragment): basis of mobility region from pBR322
    711..746     -  CDS            rop (fragment): Rop protein, which maintains plasmids at low copy number; rop
    841..945     +  promoter       AmpR promoter: bla
    946..1806    +  CDS            AmpR: β-lactamase; bla; confers resistance to ampicillin, carbenicillin, and related antibiotics
   1977..2565    +  rep_origin     ori: high-copy-number ColE1/pMB1/pBR322/pUC origin of replication
   2748..2840    +  CDS            lacI (fragment): lac repressor; lacI; The lac repressor binds to the lac operator to inhibit transcription in E. coli. This inhibition can be relieved by adding lactose or isopropyl-β-D-thiogalactopyranoside (IPTG).
   2853..2874    +  protein_bind   CAP binding site: CAP binding activates transcription in the presence of cAMP. E. coli catabolite activator protein
   2889..2919    +  promoter       lac promoter: promoter for the E. coli lac operon
   2927..2943    +  protein_bind   lac operator: The lac repressor binds to the lac operator to inhibit transcription in E. coli. This inhibition can be relieved by adding lactose or isopropyl-β-D-thiogalactopyranoside (IPTG). lac repressor encoded by lacI
   2957..2975    +  promoter       SP6 promoter: promoter for bacteriophage SP6 RNA polymerase
>Addgene plasmid #116032 | pVL12 - tAt4g24550 | addgene full sequence | sequence record 228245 | Addgene NGS Result
CTGCCCTGTTTTCAGATAATGTTTATCCTTCACTTGTATGTCTAAGTACTTTCTCTTTTCATTTTCGGAT
CACACTTGCTTCACAGTACTGTGTTGAATGTTGTCTCTTCTATTTGGATACTTTCTTGTTTCGGTATCAA
CATATATGGCTATATGCTTTTATTTTGTTTGCCCCTGAAAACATCATATGATCTCTTTTCTTGGAACTGG
CAAAATTGCATCTTTTGGGATTTTTCTTGAATTTCTGAACTGAACTGAATCCAAAGATTCAAAGTTAAGC
AAATTGCAAAAGAAATAAAGGTGCAACGATACTATGAGACCGAATTCTCGCCCTATAGTGAGTCGTATTA
CCTGGCCGTCGTTTTACAACGTCGTGACTGGGAAAACCCTGGCGTTACCCAACTTAATCGCCTTGCAGCA
CATCCCCCTTTCGCCAGCTGGCGTAATAGCGAAGAGGCCCGCACCGATCGCCCTTCCCAACAGTTGCGCA
GCCTGAATGGCGAATGGCGCCTGATGCGGTATTTTCTCCTTACGCATCTGTGCGGTATTTCACACCGCAT
ATGGTGCACTCTCAGTACAATCTGCTCTGATGCCGCATAGTTAAGCCAGCCCCGACACCCGCCAACACCC
GCTGACGCGCCCTGACGGGCTTGTCTGCTCCCGGCATCCGCTTACAGACAAGCTGTGACCGTCTCCGGGA
GCTGCATGTGTCAGAGGTTTTCACCGTCATCACCGAAACGCGCGAGACGAAAGGGCCTCGTGATACGCCT
ATTTTTATAGGTTAATGTCATGATAATAATGGTTTCTTAGACGTCAGGTGGCACTTTTCGGGGAAATGTG
CGCGGAACCCCTATTTGTTTATTTTTCTAAATACATTCAAATATGTATCCGCTCATGAGACAATAACCCT
GATAAATGCTTCAATAATATTGAAAAAGGAAGAGTATGAGTATTCAACATTTCCGTGTCGCCCTTATTCC
CTTTTTTGCGGCATTTTGCCTTCCTGTTTTTGCTCACCCAGAAACGCTGGTGAAAGTAAAAGATGCTGAA
GATCAGTTGGGTGCACGAGTGGGTTACATCGAACTGGATCTCAACAGCGGTAAGATCCTTGAGAGTTTTC
GCCCCGAAGAACGTTTTCCAATGATGAGCACTTTTAAAGTTCTGCTATGTGGCGCGGTATTATCCCGTAT
TGACGCCGGGCAAGAGCAACTCGGTCGCCGCATACACTATTCTCAGAATGACTTGGTTGAGTACTCACCA
GTCACAGAAAAGCATCTTACGGATGGCATGACAGTAAGAGAATTATGCAGTGCTGCCATAACCATGAGTG
ATAACACTGCGGCCAACTTACTTCTGACAACGATCGGAGGACCGAAGGAGCTAACCGCTTTTTTGCACAA
CATGGGGGATCATGTAACTCGCCTTGATCGTTGGGAACCGGAGCTGAATGAAGCCATACCAAACGACGAG
CGTGACACCACGATGCCTGTAGCAATGGCAACAACGTTGCGCAAACTATTAACTGGCGAACTACTTACTC
TAGCTTCCCGGCAACAATTAATAGACTGGATGGAGGCGGATAAAGTTGCAGGACCACTTCTGCGCTCGGC
CCTTCCGGCTGGCTGGTTTATTGCTGATAAATCTGGAGCCGGTGAGCGTGGCTCTCGAGGTATCATTGCA
GCACTGGGGCCAGATGGTAAGCCCTCCCGTATCGTAGTTATCTACACGACGGGGAGTCAGGCAACTATGG
ATGAACGAAATAGACAGATCGCTGAGATAGGTGCCTCACTGATTAAGCATTGGTAACTGTCAGACCAAGT
TTACTCATATATACTTTAGATTGATTTAAAACTTCATTTTTAATTTAAAAGGATCTAGGTGAAGATCCTT
TTTGATAATCTCATGACCAAAATCCCTTAACGTGAGTTTTCGTTCCACTGAGCGTCAGACCCCGTAGAAA
AGATCAAAGGATCTTCTTGAGATCCTTTTTTTCTGCGCGTAATCTGCTGCTTGCAAACAAAAAAACCACC
GCTACCAGCGGTGGTTTGTTTGCCGGATCAAGAGCTACCAACTCTTTTTCCGAAGGTAACTGGCTTCAGC
AGAGCGCAGATACCAAATACTGTTCTTCTAGTGTAGCCGTAGTTAGGCCACCACTTCAAGAACTCTGTAG
CACCGCCTACATACCTCGCTCTGCTAATCCTGTTACCAGTGGCTGCTGCCAGTGGCGATAAGTCGTGTCT
TACCGGGTTGGACTCAAGACGATAGTTACCGGATAAGGCGCAGCGGTCGGGCTGAACGGGGGGTTCGTGC
ACACAGCCCAGCTTGGAGCGAACGACCTACACCGAACTGAGATACCTACAGCGTGAGCTATGAGAAAGCG
CCACGCTTCCCGAAGGGAGAAAGGCGGACAGGTATCCGGTAAGCGGCAGGGTCGGAACAGGAGAGCGCAC
GAGGGAGCTTCCAGGGGGAAACGCCTGGTATCTTTATAGTCCTGTCGGGTTTCGCCACCTCTGACTTGAG
CGTCGATTTTTGTGATGCTCGTCAGGGGGGCGGAGCCTATGGAAAAACGCCAGCAACGCGGCCTTTTTAC
GGTTCCTGGCCTTTTGCTGGCCTTTTGCTCACATGTTCTTTCCTGCGTTATCCCCTGATTCTGTGGATAA
CCGTATTACCGCCTTTGAGTGAGCTGATACCGCTCGCCGCAGCCGAACGACCGAGCGCAGCGAGTCAGTG
AGCGAGGAAGCGGAAGAGCGCCCAATACGCAAACCGCCTCTCCCCGCGCGTTGGCCGATTCATTAATGCA
GCTGGCACGACAGGTTTCCCGACTGGAAAGCGGGCAGTGAGCGCAACGCAATTAATGTGAGTTAGCTCAC
TCATTAGGCACCCCAGGCTTTACACTTTATGCTTCCGGCTCGTATGTTGTGTGGAATTGTGAGCGGATAA
CAATTTCACACGAGCTATTTAGGTGACACTATAGAAGTGAAGCTTGGTCTCA
